Addgene plasmid #161108: pDONR221-MTCH1_STOP
Purpose: Gateway entry clone with codon-optimized ORF sequence for subcloning into custom expression vectors. Contains a STOP codon at the end of the codon-optimized ORF sequence.
Depositing lab: RESOLUTE Consortium & Giulio Superti-Furga. Depositing organization: CeMM Research Center for Molecular Medicine. Publication: The RESOLUTE consortium: unlocking SLC transporters for drug discovery. Superti-Furga G, Lackner D, Wiedmer T, Ingles-Prieto A, Barbosa B, Girardi E, Goldmann U, Gurtl B, Klavins K, Klimek C, Lindinger S, Lineiro-Retes E, Muller AC, Onstein S, Redinger G, Reil D, Sedlyarov V, Wolf G, Crawford M, Everley R, ... Steppan CM. Nat Rev Drug Discov. 2020 Jul;19(7):429-430. doi: 10.1038/d41573-020-00056-6. PubMed 32265506.
Backbone
  Vector backbone: pDONR221
  Backbone manufacturer: ThermoFisher Scientific
  Backbone size w/o insert (bp): 2550
  Vector type: Mammalian Expression
Growth in bacteria
  Bacterial resistance: Kanamycin, 50 μg/mL
  Growth temperature: 37°C
  Growth strain: NEB Stable
  Copy number: High Copy
Gene/Insert
  Gene/Insert name: MTCH1 (alt name: CGI-64, PSAP, SLC25A49)
  Species: H. sapiens (human)
  Insert size (bp): 1170
  Entrez Gene: MTCH1 (a.k.a. CGI-64, PIG60, PSAP, SLC25A49)
  Cloning method: Gateway Cloning
  Sequencing primers: 5′ M13-fwd; 3′ M13-rev
Terms and licenses: Academic/Nonprofit Terms; Industry Terms
Depositor comments: This plasmid contains a STOP codon at the end of the codon-optimized ORF. For the version of this plasmid that does not contain a STOP codon, please see Addgene plasmid 131942 For more information on the full Resolute plasmid collection, please see www.addgene.org/depositor-collections/re-solute/. Please provide your feedback on this plasmid to the RESOLUTE consortium by filling out their RESOLUTE repository feedback form: https://forms.office.com/Pages/ResponsePage.aspx?id=0e05yklzmkS7rjFGQL4N7z4feCLQvEJAmVcOCM_u885UN1JJRko0Ukg4TVQwNTZLOUxPQVJWT1NHUCQlQCN0PWcu
How to cite: pDONR221-MTCH1_STOP was a gift from RESOLUTE Consortium & Giulio Superti-Furga (Addgene plasmid # 161108 ; http://n2t.net/addgene:161108 ; RRID:Addgene_161108)
