[The description below was written by a language model from this plasmid's Addgene catalogue record and pLannotate feature annotations shown in this document.]
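Description:
pDONR221-MTCH1_STOP is a Gateway entry clone built on the pDONR221 backbone, carrying a codon-optimized open reading frame for human MTCH1 (also known as PSAP, CGI-64 or SLC25A49), a putative mitochondrial carrier-family protein that may play a role in apoptosis. The roughly 1.2 kb ORF sits between attL1 and attL2 recombination sites, so it can be moved directionally into any attR-containing destination vector by an LR Clonase reaction. This version ends in a STOP codon, which makes it suited to expressing the native C-terminus or to N-terminal tagging from the destination vector. A companion clone without the stop codon exists for C-terminal fusions.

The plasmid is about 3.7 kb and is maintained in E. coli through a high-copy ColE1/pUC-type origin, with selection by a kanamycin resistance gene (aminoglycoside phosphotransferase). Although the catalogue lists the vector type as mammalian expression, the feature table shows no eukaryotic promoter or polyadenylation signal, so the construct itself is a shuttle intermediate rather than an expression plasmid, and expression depends on the destination vector chosen. The annotated T7 promoter lies just beyond attL2, on the reverse strand relative to the ORF. The rrnB T1 and T2 terminators upstream of attL1 are standard pDONR elements that insulate the cloning site from read-through transcription. The short lacI and lacZα fragments are backbone remnants with no evident functional role. The M13 forward and reverse primer sites listed in the record allow sequence verification of the insert. The clone belongs to a consortium collection of solute carrier ORFs intended for subcloning into custom expression vectors for transporter research.
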