Features (pLannotate 1.2.2; 10 found; start..end, strand, type, name):
      1..100     +  protein_bind   attL1: mutant version of attL; recombination site for the Gateway® LR reaction LR Clonase™
    106..1272    +  CDS            MTCH1: MTCH1_HUMAN - Also known as PSAP. Experimental evidence at protein level: Swiss-Prot protein existence level 1. Potential mitochondrial transporter. May play a role in apoptosis. From Homo sapiens (Human).
   1277..1376    -  protein_bind   attL2: mutant version of attL; recombination site for the Gateway® LR reaction LR Clonase™
   1394..1412    -  promoter       T7 promoter: promoter for bacteriophage T7 RNA polymerase
   1546..2355    +  CDS            KanR: aminoglycoside phosphotransferase; aph(3')-Ia; confers resistance to kanamycin in bacteria or G418 (Geneticin®) in eukaryotes
   2502..3090    +  rep_origin     ori: high-copy-number ColE1/pMB1/pBR322/pUC origin of replication
   3273..3365    +  CDS            lacI (fragment): lac repressor; lacI; The lac repressor binds to the lac operator to inhibit transcription in E. coli. This inhibition can be relieved by adding lactose or isopropyl-β-D-thiogalactopyranoside (IPTG).
   3420..3447    -  terminator     rrnB T2 terminator: transcription terminator T2 from the E. coli rrnB gene
   3579..3622    +  terminator     rrnB T1 terminator: Escherichia coli rrnB; transcription terminator T1 from the E. coli rrnB gene
   3669..3705    -  CDS            lacZα (fragment): LacZα fragment of β-galactosidase; lacZ fragment
>Addgene plasmid #161108 | pDONR221-MTCH1_STOP | addgene full sequence | sequence record 352172 | Addgene NGS Result
CAAATAATGATTTTATTTTGACTGATAGTGACCTGTTCGTTGCAACACATTGATGAGCAATGCTTTTTTA
TAATGCCAACTTTGTACAAAAAAGCAGGCTCCACCATGGGCGCCTCCGACCCAGAGGTGGCACCATGGGC
AAGGGGAGGAGCAGCAGGCATGGCCGGAGCTGGAGCTGGCGCCGGCGCCAGAGGCGGCGCCGCCGCCGGC
GTGGAGGCCCGGGCCAGAGATCCACCTCCAGCACACAGGGCACACCCTAGGCACCCAAGGCCTGCAGCAC
AGCCATCCGCCAGGAGAATGGACGGAGGAAGCGGAGGACTGGGATCCGGCGATAACGCCCCTACCACAGA
GGCCCTGTTCGTGGCCCTGGGAGCAGGAGTGACCGCCCTGTCTCACCCACTGCTGTACGTGAAGCTGCTG
ATCCAAGTGGGACACGAGCCAATGCCACCTACCCTGGGCACAAATGTGCTGGGCAGGAAGGTGCTGTATC
TGCCTAGCTTCTTTACATACGCCAAGTATATCGTGCAGGTGGACGGCAAGATCGGCCTGTTCCGGGGCCT
GTCCCCAAGACTGATGTCCAACGCCCTGTCTACCGTGACACGCGGCTCTATGAAGAAGGTGTTTCCACCC
GATGAGATCGAGCAGGTGTCCAATAAGGACGATATGAAGACCTCTCTGAAGAAGGTGGTGAAGGAGACAA
GCTACGAGATGATGATGCAGTGCGTGTCCAGAATGCTGGCCCACCCACTGCACGTGATCAGCATGAGGTG
TATGGTGCAGTTCGTGGGCCGCGAGGCCAAGTATTCCGGCGTGCTGAGCTCCATCGGCAAGATCTTTAAG
GAGGAGGGCCTGCTGGGCTTCTTTGTGGGACTGATCCCACACCTGCTGGGCGACGTGGTGTTCCTGTGGG
GCTGCAACCTGCTGGCCCACTTTATCAATGCCTACCTGGTGGACGATAGCGTGTCCGACACCCCAGGAGG
ACTGGGAAACGATCAGAATCCTGGCTCTCAGTTCAGCCAGGCCCTGGCCATCCGGTCTTACACCAAGTTT
GTGATGGGCATCGCCGTGAGCATGCTGACATATCCCTTCCTGCTGGTGGGCGATCTGATGGCCGTGAACA
ATTGCGGACTGCAGGCAGGACTGCCTCCATACTCTCCCGTGTTCAAGAGCTGGATCCACTGTTGGAAGTA
TCTGTCTGTGCAGGGCCAGCTGTTCAGAGGCTCTAGCCTGCTGTTTAGGCGCGTGTCCTCTGGCAGCTGT
TTTGCCCTGGAGTAAGACCCAGCTTTCTTGTACAAAGTTGGCATTATAAGAAAGCATTGCTTATCAATTT
GTTGCAACGAACAGGTCACTATCAGTCAAAATAAAATCATTATTTGCCATCCAGCTGATATCCCCTATAG
TGAGTCGTATTACATGGTCATAGCTGTTTCCTGGCAGCTCTGGCCCGTGTCTCAAAATCTCTGATGTTAC
ATTGCACAAGATAAAAATATATCATCATGAACAATAAAACTGTCTGCTTACATAAACAGTAATACAAGGG
GTGTTATGAGCCATATTCAACGGGAAACGTCGAGGCCGCGATTAAATTCCAACATGGATGCTGATTTATA
TGGGTATAAATGGGCTCGCGATAATGTCGGGCAATCAGGTGCGACAATCTATCGCTTGTATGGGAAGCCC
GATGCGCCAGAGTTGTTTCTGAAACATGGCAAAGGTAGCGTTGCCAATGATGTTACAGATGAGATGGTCA
GACTAAACTGGCTGACGGAATTTATGCCTCTTCCGACCATCAAGCATTTTATCCGTACTCCTGATGATGC
ATGGTTACTCACCACTGCGATCCCCGGAAAAACAGCATTCCAGGTATTAGAAGAATATCCTGATTCAGGT
GAAAATATTGTTGATGCGCTGGCAGTGTTCCTGCGCCGGTTGCATTCGATTCCTGTTTGTAATTGTCCTT
TTAACAGCGATCGCGTATTTCGTCTCGCTCAGGCGCAATCACGAATGAATAACGGTTTGGTTGATGCGAG
TGATTTTGATGACGAGCGTAATGGCTGGCCTGTTGAACAAGTCTGGAAAGAAATGCATAAACTTTTGCCA
TTCTCACCGGATTCAGTCGTCACTCATGGTGATTTCTCACTTGATAACCTTATTTTTGACGAGGGGAAAT
TAATAGGTTGTATTGATGTTGGACGAGTCGGAATCGCAGACCGATACCAGGATCTTGCCATCCTATGGAA
CTGCCTCGGTGAGTTTTCTCCTTCATTACAGAAACGGCTTTTTCAAAAATATGGTATTGATAATCCTGAT
ATGAATAAATTGCAGTTTCATTTGATGCTCGATGAGTTTTTCTAATCAGAATTGGTTAATTGGTTGTAAC
ACTGGCAGAGCATTACGCTGACTTGACGGGACGGCGCAAGCTCATGACCAAAATCCCTTAACGTGAGTTA
CGCGTCGTTCCACTGAGCGTCAGACCCCGTAGAAAAGATCAAAGGATCTTCTTGAGATCCTTTTTTTCTG
CGCGTAATCTGCTGCTTGCAAACAAAAAAACCACCGCTACCAGCGGTGGTTTGTTTGCCGGATCAAGAGC
TACCAACTCTTTTTCCGAAGGTAACTGGCTTCAGCAGAGCGCAGATACCAAATACTGTTCTTCTAGTGTA
GCCGTAGTTAGGCCACCACTTCAAGAACTCTGTAGCACCGCCTACATACCTCGCTCTGCTAATCCTGTTA
CCAGTGGCTGCTGCCAGTGGCGATAAGTCGTGTCTTACCGGGTTGGACTCAAGACGATAGTTACCGGATA
AGGCGCAGCGGTCGGGCTGAACGGGGGGTTCGTGCACACAGCCCAGCTTGGAGCGAACGACCTACACCGA
ACTGAGATACCTACAGCGTGAGCTATGAGAAAGCGCCACGCTTCCCGAAGGGAGAAAGGCGGACAGGTAT
CCGGTAAGCGGCAGGGTCGGAACAGGAGAGCGCACGAGGGAGCTTCCAGGGGGAAACGCCTGGTATCTTT
ATAGTCCTGTCGGGTTTCGCCACCTCTGACTTGAGCGTCGATTTTTGTGATGCTCGTCAGGGGGGCGGAG
CCTATGGAAAAACGCCAGCAACGCGGCCTTTTTACGGTTCCTGGCCTTTTGCTGGCCTTTTGCTCACATG
TTCTTTCCTGCGTTATCCCCTGATTCTGTGGATAACCGTATTACCGCCTTTGAGTGAGCTGATACCGCTC
GCCGCAGCCGAACGACCGAGCGCAGCGAGTCAGTGAGCGAGGAAGCGGAAGAGCGCCCAATACGCAAACC
GCCTCTCCCCGCGCGTTGGCCGATTCATTAATGCAGCTGGCACGACAGGTTTCCCGACTGGAAAGCGGGC
AGTGAGCGCAACGCAATTAATACGCGTACCGCTAGCCAGGAAGAGTTTGTAGAAACGCAAAAAGGCCATC
CGTCAGGATGGCCTTCTGCTTAGTTTGATGCCTGGCAGTTTATGGCGGGCGTCCTGCCCGCCACCCTCCG
GGCCGTTGCTTCACAACGTTCAAATCCGCTCCCGGCGGATTTGTCCTACTCAGGAGAGCGTTCACCGACA
AACAACAGATAAAACGAAAGGCCCAGTCTTCCGACTGAGCCTTTCGTTTTATTTGATGCCTGGCAGTTCC
CTACTCTCGCGTTAACGCTAGCATGGATGTTTTCCCAGTCACGACGTTGTAAAACGACGGCCAGTCTTAA
GCTCGGGCCC
