>Addgene plasmid #161108 | pDONR221-MTCH1_STOP | depositor partial sequence | sequence record 312151 | Codon-optimized ORF of MTCH1
ATGGGCGCCTCCGACCCAGAGGTGGCACCATGGGCAAGGGGAGGAGCAGCAGGCATGGCCGGAGCTGGAG
CTGGCGCCGGCGCCAGAGGCGGCGCCGCCGCCGGCGTGGAGGCCCGGGCCAGAGATCCACCTCCAGCACA
CAGGGCACACCCTAGGCACCCAAGGCCTGCAGCACAGCCATCCGCCAGGAGAATGGACGGAGGAAGCGGA
GGACTGGGATCCGGCGATAACGCCCCTACCACAGAGGCCCTGTTCGTGGCCCTGGGAGCAGGAGTGACCG
CCCTGTCTCACCCACTGCTGTACGTGAAGCTGCTGATCCAAGTGGGACACGAGCCAATGCCACCTACCCT
GGGCACAAATGTGCTGGGCAGGAAGGTGCTGTATCTGCCTAGCTTCTTTACATACGCCAAGTATATCGTG
CAGGTGGACGGCAAGATCGGCCTGTTCCGGGGCCTGTCCCCAAGACTGATGTCCAACGCCCTGTCTACCG
TGACACGCGGCTCTATGAAGAAGGTGTTTCCACCCGATGAGATCGAGCAGGTGTCCAATAAGGACGATAT
GAAGACCTCTCTGAAGAAGGTGGTGAAGGAGACAAGCTACGAGATGATGATGCAGTGCGTGTCCAGAATG
CTGGCCCACCCACTGCACGTGATCAGCATGAGGTGTATGGTGCAGTTCGTGGGCCGCGAGGCCAAGTATT
CCGGCGTGCTGAGCTCCATCGGCAAGATCTTTAAGGAGGAGGGCCTGCTGGGCTTCTTTGTGGGACTGAT
CCCACACCTGCTGGGCGACGTGGTGTTCCTGTGGGGCTGCAACCTGCTGGCCCACTTTATCAATGCCTAC
CTGGTGGACGATAGCGTGTCCGACACCCCAGGAGGACTGGGAAACGATCAGAATCCTGGCTCTCAGTTCA
GCCAGGCCCTGGCCATCCGGTCTTACACCAAGTTTGTGATGGGCATCGCCGTGAGCATGCTGACATATCC
CTTCCTGCTGGTGGGCGATCTGATGGCCGTGAACAATTGCGGACTGCAGGCAGGACTGCCTCCATACTCT
CCCGTGTTCAAGAGCTGGATCCACTGTTGGAAGTATCTGTCTGTGCAGGGCCAGCTGTTCAGAGGCTCTA
GCCTGCTGTTTAGGCGCGTGTCCTCTGGCAGCTGTTTTGCCCTGGAGTAA
